>Addgene plasmid #104199 | GST-AR-4-52 | addgene full sequence | sequence record 199738 | Addgene NGS Result
GTAGAAAAGATCAAAGGATCTTCTTGAGATCCTTTTTTTCTGCGCGTAATCTGCTGCTTGCAAACAAAAA
AACCACCGCTACCAGCGGTGGTTTGTTTGCCGGATCAAGAGCTACCAACTCTTTTTCCGAAGGTAACTGG
CTTCAGCAGAGCGCAGATACCAAATACTGTCCTTCTAGTGTAGCCGTAGTTAGGCCACCACTTCAAGAAC
TCTGTAGCACCGCCTACATACCTCGCTCTGCTAATCCTGTTACCAGTGGCTGCTGCCAGTGGCGATAAGT
CGTGTCTTACCGGGTTGGACTCAAGACGATAGTTACCGGATAAGGCGCAGCGGTCGGGCTGAACGGGGGG
TTCGTGCACACAGCCCAGCTTGGAGCGAACGACCTACACCGAACTGAGATACCTACAGCGTGAGCTATGA
GAAAGCGCCACGCTTCCCGAAGGGAGAAAGGCGGACAGGTATCCGGTAAGCGGCAGGGTCGGAACAGGAG
AGCGCACGAGGGAGCTTCCAGGGGGAAACGCCTGGTATCTTTATAGTCCTGTCGGGTTTCGCCACCTCTG
ACTTGAGCGTCGATTTTTGTGATGCTCGTCAGGGGGGCGGAGCCTATGGAAAAACGCCAGCAACGCGGCC
TTTTTACGGTTCCTGGCCTTTTGCTGGCCTTTTGCTCACATGTTCTTTCCTGCGTTATCCCCTGATTCTG
TGGATAACCGTATTACCGCCTTTGAGTGAGCTGATACCGCTCGCCGCAGCCGAACGACCGAGCGCAGCGA
GTCAGTGAGCGAGGAAGCGGAAGAGCGCCTGATGCGGTATTTTCTCCTTACGCATCTGTGCGGTATTTCA
CACCGCATAAATTCCGACACCATCGAATGGCGCAAAACCTTTCGCGGTATGGCATGATAGCGCCCGGAAG
AGAGTCAATTCAGGGTGGTGAATGTGAAACCAGTAACGTTATACGATGTCGCAGAGTATGCCGGTGTCTC
TTATCAGACCGTTTCCCGCGTGGTGAACCAGGCCAGCCACGTTTCTGCGAAAACGCGGGAAAAAGTGGAA
GCGGCGATGGCGGAGCTGAATTACATTCCCAACCGCGTGGCACAACAACTGGCGGGCAAACAGTCGTTGC
TGATTGGCGTTGCCACCTCCAGTCTGGCCCTGCACGCGCCGTCGCAAATTGTCGCGGCGATTAAATCTCG
CGCCGATCAACTGGGTGCCAGCGTGGTGGTGTCGATGGTAGAACGAAGCGGCGTCGAAGCCTGTAAAGCG
GCGGTGCACAATCTTCTCGCGCAACGCGTCAGTGGGCTGATCATTAACTATCCGCTGGATGACCAGGATG
CCATTGCTGTGGAAGCTGCCTGCACTAATGTTCCGGCGTTATTTCTTGATGTCTCTGACCAGACACCCAT
CAACAGTATTATTTTCTCCCATGAAGACGGTACGCGACTGGGCGTGGAGCATCTGGTCGCATTGGGTCAC
CAGCAAATCGCGCTGTTAGCGGGCCCATTAAGTTCTGTCTCGGCGCGTCTGCGTCTGGCTGGCTGGCATA
AATATCTCACTCGCAATCAAATTCAGCCGATAGCGGAACGGGAAGGCGACTGGAGTGCCATGTCCGGTTT
TCAACAAACCATGCAAATGCTGAATGAGGGCATCGTTCCCACTGCGATGCTGGTTGCCAACGATCAGATG
GCGCTGGGCGCAATGCGCGCCATTACCGAGTCCGGGCTGCGCGTTGGTGCGGATATCTCGGTAGTGGGAT
ACGACGATACCGAAGACAGCTCATGTTATATCCCGCCGTTAACCACCATCAAACAGGATTTTCGCCTGCT
GGGGCAAACCAGCGTGGACCGCTTGCTGCAACTCTCTCAGGGCCAGGCGGTGAAGGGCAATCAGCTGTTG
CCCGTCTCACTGGTGAAAAGAAAAACCACCCTGGCGCCCAATACGCAAACCGCCTCTCCCCGCGCGTTGG
CCGATTCATTAATGCAGCTGGCACGACAGGTTTCCCGACTGGAAAGCGGGCAGTGAGCGCAACGCAATTA
ATGTAAGTTAGCTCACTCATTAGGCACCCCAGGCTTTACACTTTATGCTTCCGGCTCGTATGTTGTGTGG
AATTGTGAGCGGATAACAATTTCACACAGGAAACAGCTATGACCATGATTACGGATTCACTGGCCGTCGT
TTTACAACGTCGTGACTGGGAAAACCCTGGCGTTACCCAACTTAATCGCCTTGCAGCACATCCCCCTTTC
GCCAGCTGGCGTAATAGCGAAGAGGCCCGCACCGATCGCCCTTCCCAACAGTTGCGCAGCCTGAATGGCG
AATGGCGCTTTGCCTGGTTTCCGGCACCAGAAGCGGTGCCGGAAAGCTGGCTGGAGTGCGATCTTCCTGA
GGCCGATACTGTCGTCGTCCCCTCAAACTGGCAGATGCACGGTTACGATGCGCCCATCTACACCAACGTG
ACCTATCCCATTACGGTCAATCCGCCGTTTGTTCCCACGGAGAATCCGACGGGTTGTTACTCGCTCACAT
TTAATGTTGATGAAAGCTGGCTACAGGAAGGCCAGACGCGAATTATTTTTGATGGCGTTGGAATTAGCTT
ATCGACTGCACGGTGCACCAATGCTTCTGGCGTCAGGCAGCCATCGGAAGCTGTGGTATGGCTGTGCAGG
TCGTAAATCACTGCATAATTCGTGTCGCTCAAGGCGCACTCCCGTTCTGGATAATGTTTTTTGCGCCGAC
ATCATAACGGTTCTGGCAAATATTCTGAAATGAGCTGTTGACAATTAATCATCGGCTCGTATAATGTGTG
GAATTGTGAGCGGATAACAATTTCACACAGGAAACAGTATTCATGTCCCCTATACTAGGTTATTGGAAAA
TTAAGGGCCTTGTGCAACCCACTCGACTTCTTTTGGAATATCTTGAAGAAAAATATGAAGAGCATTTGTA
TGAGCGCGATGAAGGTGATAAATGGCGAAACAAAAAGTTTGAATTGGGTTTGGAGTTTCCCAATCTTCCT
TATTATATTGATGGTGATGTTAAATTAACACAGTCTATGGCCATCATACGTTATATAGCTGACAAGCACA
ACATGTTGGGTGGTTGTCCAAAAGAGCGTGCAGAGATTTCAATGCTTGAAGGAGCGGTTTTGGATATTAG
ATACGGTGTTTCGAGAATTGCATATAGTAAAGACTTTGAAACTCTCAAAGTTGATTTTCTTAGCAAGCTA
CCTGAAATGCTGAAAATGTTCGAAGATCGTTTATGTCATAAAACATATTTAAATGGTGATCATGTAACCC
ATCCTGACTTCATGTTGTATGACGCTCTTGATGTTGTTTTATACATGGACCCAATGTGCCTGGATGCGTT
CCCAAAATTAGTTTGTTTTAAAAAACGTATTGAAGCTATCCCACAAATTGATAAGTACTTGAAATCCAGC
AAGTATATAGCATGGCCTTTGCAGGGCTGGCAAGCCACGTTTGGTGGTGGCGACCATCCTCCAAAATCGG
ATCTGGTTCCGCGTGGATCCCCGGAATTCCAGTTAGGGCTGGGAAGGGTCTACCCTCGGCCGCCGTCCAA
GACCTACCGAGGAGCTTTCCAGAATCTGTTCCAGAGCGTGCGCGAAGTGATCCAGAACCCGGGCCCCAGG
CACCCAGAGGCCGCGAGCGCAGCACCTCCCGGCGCCTAGCTCGAGCGGCCGCATCGTGACTGACTGACGA
TCTGCCTCGCGCGTTTCGGTGATGACGGTGAAAACCTCTGACACATGCAGCTCCCGGAGACGGTCACAGC
TTGTCTGTAAGCGGATGCCGGGAGCAGACAAGCCCGTCAGGGCGCGTCAGCGGGTGTTGGCGGGTGTCGG
GGCGCAGCCATGACCCAGTCACGTAGCGATAGCGGAGTGTATAATTCTTGAAGACGAAAGGGCCTCGTGA
TACGCCTATTTTTATAGGTTAATGTCATGATAATAATGGTTTCTTAGACGTCAGGTGGCACTTTTCGGGG
AAATGTGCGCGGAACCCCTATTTGTTTATTTTTCTAAATACATTCAAATATGTATCCGCTCATGAGACAA
TAACCCTGATAAATGCTTCAATAATATTGAAAAAGGAAGAGTATGAGTATTCAACATTTCCGTGTCGCCC
TTATTCCCTTTTTTGCGGCATTTTGCCTTCCTGTTTTTGCTCACCCAGAAACGCTGGTGAAAGTAAAAGA
TGCTGAAGATCAGTTGGGTGCACGAGTGGGTTACATCGAACTGGATCTCAACAGCGGTAAGATCCTTGAG
AGTTTTCGCCCCGAAGAACGTTTTCCAATGATGAGCACTTTTAAAGTTCTGCTATGTGGCGCGGTATTAT
CCCGTGTTGACGCCGGGCAAGAGCAACTCGGTCGCCGCATACACTATTCTCAGAATGACTTGGTTGAGTA
CTCACCAGTCACAGAAAAGCATCTTACGGATGGCATGACAGTAAGAGAATTATGCAGTGCTGCCATAACC
ATGAGTGATAACACTGCGGCCAACTTACTTCTGACAACGATCGGAGGACCGAAGGAGCTAACCGCTTTTT
TGCACAACATGGGGGATCATGTAACTCGCCTTGATCGTTGGGAACCGGAGCTGAATGAAGCCATACCAAA
CGACGAGCGTGACACCACGATGCCTGCAGCAATGGCAACAACGTTGCGCAAACTATTAACTGGCGAACTA
CTTACTCTAGCTTCCCGGCAACAATTAATAGACTGGATGGAGGCGGATAAAGTTGCAGGACCACTTCTGC
GCTCGGCCCTTCCGGCTGGCTGGTTTATTGCTGATAAATCTGGAGCCGGTGAGCGTGGGTCTCGCGGTAT
CATTGCAGCACTGGGGCCAGATGGTAAGCCCTCCCGTATCGTAGTTATCTACACGACGGGGAGTCAGGCA
ACTATGGATGAACGAAATAGACAGATCGCTGAGATAGGTGCCTCACTGATTAAGCATTGGTAACTGTCAG
ACCAAGTTTACTCATATATACTTTAGATTGATTTAAAACTTCATTTTTAATTTAAAAGGATCTAGGTGAA
GATCCTTTTTGATAATCTCATGACCAAAATCCCTTAACGTGAGTTTTCGTTCCACTGAGCGTCAGACCCC
Features (pLannotate 1.2.2; 17 found; start..end, strand, type, name):
     24..612     +  rep_origin     ori: high-copy-number ColE1/pMB1/pBR322/pUC origin of replication
    798..849     -  misc_feature   bom (fragment): basis of mobility region from pBR322
    856..933     +  promoter       lacI promoter: lacI
    934..2016    +  CDS            lacI: lac repressor; lacI; The lac repressor binds to the lac operator to inhibit transcription in E. coli. This inhibition can be relieved by adding lactose or isopropyl-β-D-thiogalactopyranoside (IPTG).
   2029..2050    +  protein_bind   CAP binding site: CAP binding activates transcription in the presence of cAMP. E. coli catabolite activator protein
   2065..2095    +  promoter       lac promoter: promoter for the E. coli lac operon
   2103..2119    +  protein_bind   lac operator: The lac repressor binds to the lac operator to inhibit transcription in E. coli. This inhibition can be relieved by adding lactose or isopropyl-β-D-thiogalactopyranoside (IPTG). lac repressor encoded by lacI
   2139..2312    +  CDS            lacZα: LacZα fragment of β-galactosidase; lacZ fragment
   2576..2692    -  CDS            yciV (fragment): RNAAM_ECOLI - Also known as trpH From Escherichia coli (strain K12).
   2768..2796    +  promoter       tac promoter: strong E. coli promoter; hybrid between the trp and lac UV5 promoters
   2804..2820    +  protein_bind   lac operator: The lac repressor binds to the lac operator to inhibit transcription in E. coli. This inhibition can be relieved by adding lactose or isopropyl-β-D-thiogalactopyranoside (IPTG). lac repressor encoded by lacI
   2843..3496    +  CDS            GST26_SCHJA: Experimental evidence at protein level: Swiss-Prot protein existence level 1. GST isoenzymes appear to play a central role in the parasite detoxification system. Other functions are also suspected including a role in increasing the solubility of haematin in the parasite gut. From Schistosoma japonicum (Blood fluke).
   3524..3688    +  CDS            Ar (fragment): ANDR_RAT - Also known as Nr3c4. Experimental evidence at protein level: Swiss-Prot protein existence level 1. Steroid hormone receptors are ligand-activated transcription factors that regulate eukaryotic gene expression and affect cellular proliferation and differentiation in target tissues. Transcription factor activity is modulated by bound coactivator and corepressor proteins like ZBTB7A that recruits NCOR1 and NCOR2 to the androgen response elements/ARE on target genes, negatively regulating androgen receptor signaling and androgen-induced cell proliferation. Transcription activation is al
   3712..3751    +  CDS            rop (fragment): Rop protein, which maintains plasmids at low copy number; rop
   3853..3893    +  misc_feature   bom (fragment): basis of mobility region from pBR322
   3998..4102    +  promoter       AmpR promoter: bla
   4103..4963    +  CDS            AmpR: β-lactamase; bla; confers resistance to ampicillin, carbenicillin, and related antibiotics
