[The description below was written by a language model from this plasmid's Addgene catalogue record and pLannotate feature annotations shown in this document.]
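Description:
GST-AR-4-52 is a bacterial expression plasmid built on the pGEX-4T-1 backbone that produces a short N-terminal fragment of the human androgen receptor (residues 4–52) fused to the C-terminus of Schistosoma japonicum glutathione S-transferase. The 147 bp AR insert was cloned between the BamHI and NotI sites of the polylinker, both of which remain intact. The plasmid replicates in E. coli from a high-copy ColE1/pMB1-type origin and is selected with ampicillin through the β-lactamase gene and its own promoter. The sequenced record is 5,110 nt, slightly larger than the 4,969 bp listed in the catalogue, a figure that probably refers to the empty backbone.

Expression of the fusion is driven by the tac promoter, a strong trp/lac hybrid, followed by a lac operator. The plasmid also carries lacI with its promoter, so the lac repressor is supplied in cis and transcription is kept low until relieved by IPTG. The automated annotation matches the insert to the rat androgen receptor entry, which most likely reflects conservation of this N-terminal region between species, since the catalogue records the insert as human. Other annotated elements, including a lac promoter/operator with a lacZα fragment, partial bom and rop sequences and a small yciV fragment, appear to be backbone remnants with no evident role in the fusion's expression.

The GST moiety allows capture of the fusion on glutathione resin, so the construct suits affinity purification and pull-down binding assays. The associated publication concerns regulation of androgen receptor function and its interdomain interaction by MAGE-11, suggesting this fragment was used to map protein interactions with the receptor's N-terminal region, although the record does not describe specific experiments.
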