Addgene plasmid #104199: GST-AR-4-52
Purpose: Expresses human AR-4-52 in in pGEX-4T-1 as GST fusion protein
Depositing lab: Elizabeth Wilson. Depositing organization: University of North Carolina at Chapel Hill. Publication: Melanoma antigen gene protein MAGE-11 regulates androgen receptor function by modulating the interdomain interaction. Bai S, He B, Wilson EM. Mol Cell Biol. 2005 Feb;25(4):1238-57. 10.1128/MCB.25.4.1238-1257.2005 PubMed 15684378.
Backbone
  Vector backbone: pGEX-4T-1
  Backbone manufacturer: Pharmacia
  Total vector size (bp): 4969
  Vector type: Bacterial Expression
Growth in bacteria
  Bacterial resistance: Ampicillin, 100 μg/mL
  Growth temperature: 37°C
  Growth strain: XL-1 blue
  Copy number: High Copy
Gene/Insert
  Gene/Insert name: human androgen receptor aa 4-52
  Species: H. sapiens (human)
  Insert size (bp): 147
  GenBank ID: AAA51886.1
  Entrez Gene: AR (a.k.a. AIS, AR8, DHTR, HUMARA, HYSP1, KD, NR3C4, SBMA, SMAX1, TFM)
  Tag / fusion protein: GST (N terminal on backbone)
  Cloning method: Restriction Enzyme; 5′ cloning site BamH1 (not destroyed); 3′ cloning site NotI (not destroyed)
  Sequencing primers: 5′ don't have; 3′ don't have
Terms and licenses: Academic/Nonprofit Terms; Industry Terms: Not Available to Industry
How to cite: GST-AR-4-52 was a gift from Elizabeth Wilson (Addgene plasmid # 104199 ; http://n2t.net/addgene:104199 ; RRID:Addgene_104199)
